Addgene plasmid #240610: ACE2-Mutant-C(0+4)
Purpose: To test ACE2 cleavage by TMPRSS2. This protease targets R and K amino acids of ACE2, so these amino acids were substituted by A at Cluster 0 and Cluster 4 of ACE2
Depositing lab: Zaid Abassi. Depositing organization: Technion Research and Development Foundation.
Backbone
  Vector backbone: pcDNA3.1(-)
  Backbone size w/o insert (bp): 5378
  Vector type: Mammalian Expression
Growth in bacteria
  Bacterial resistance: Ampicillin, 100 μg/mL
  Growth temperature: 37°C
  Growth strain: DH5alpha
  Copy number: High Copy
Gene/Insert
  Gene/Insert name: Angiotensin-converting enzyme 2 (alt name: ACE2)
  Species: H. sapiens (human)
  Insert size (bp): 2472
  Mutation: Arginine (R) and Lysine (K) residues on both ACE2-cluster 0 and ACE2-cluster 4 are substituted by alanine (A) [C0 amio acids range 619-625; C4 amio acids range 697-716]
  Entrez Gene: ACE2 (a.k.a. ACEH)
  Promoter: CMV
  Tag / fusion protein: FLAG tag (C terminal on insert)
  Cloning method: Gibson Cloning
  Sequencing primers: 3′ bGH-R primer: TAGAAGGCACAGTCGAGG
Resource information
  A portion of this plasmid was derived from a plasmid made by: Hyeryun Choe (Addgene Plasmid #1786)
Terms and licenses: Academic/Nonprofit Terms; Industry Terms: Not Available to Industry
Depositor comments: The sequences encoding ACE2 mutants with a C-terminal FLAG tag were generated in two steps. In step 1, ACE2 mutant inserts were generated by overlap-extension PCR with specific primers. In step 2, the mutated ACE2 PCR insert was inserted into pcDNA 3.1 vector using the NEBuilder HiFi DNA Assembly kit. The integrity of all PCR-amplified sequences was confirmed by automated sequence analysis.
How to cite: ACE2-Mutant-C(0+4) was a gift from Zaid Abassi (Addgene plasmid # 240610 ; http://n2t.net/addgene:240610 ; RRID:Addgene_240610)
