[The description below was written by a language model from this plasmid's Addgene catalogue record and pLannotate feature annotations shown in this document.]
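Description:
ACE2-Mutant-C(0+4) is a mammalian expression plasmid built on the pcDNA3.1(-) backbone that carries a mutant form of human angiotensin-converting enzyme 2 (ACE2). It is propagated in E. coli as a high-copy plasmid through a ColE1/pUC-type origin and selected with ampicillin via the β-lactamase gene. The backbone also provides an f1 origin for single-stranded DNA production and an SV40 promoter-driven NeoR/KanR cassette with an SV40 polyadenylation signal, which would allow G418 selection of stably transfected mammalian cells. Several short annotations in the feature table (fragments of an HIV-1 LTR, ble, lacI and bom) appear to be partial sequence matches within the backbone rather than functional elements.

The ACE2 coding sequence sits downstream of the CMV immediate early enhancer and promoter, with a T7 promoter just upstream of the insert, and is terminated by the bovine growth hormone polyadenylation signal. According to the record, the protein carries a C-terminal FLAG tag for detection, although the tag is not annotated separately in the feature table. All arginine and lysine residues in two regions of ACE2, cluster 0 (residues 619–625) and cluster 4 (residues 697–716), have been replaced with alanine. Because the protease TMPRSS2 cleaves at arginine and lysine residues, these substitutions remove candidate cleavage sites, and the construct is intended for testing whether and where TMPRSS2 cleaves ACE2. The mutant insert was produced by overlap-extension PCR and joined to the vector by Gibson-type assembly, and part of the plasmid derives from an earlier deposited ACE2 plasmid.
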