Features (pLannotate 1.2.2; 20 found; start..end, strand, type, name):
    161..1021    -  CDS            AmpR: β-lactamase; bla; confers resistance to ampicillin, carbenicillin, and related antibiotics
   1022..1126    -  promoter       AmpR promoter: bla
   1185..1237    -  misc_feature   bom (fragment): basis of mobility region from pBR322
   1392..1771    +  enhancer       CMV enhancer: human cytomegalovirus immediate early enhancer
   1772..1975    +  promoter       CMV promoter: human cytomegalovirus (CMV) immediate early promoter
   1971..2004    +  LTR            5' LTR (truncated) (fragment): truncated 5' long terminal repeat (LTR) from HIV-1
   2020..2038    +  promoter       T7 promoter: promoter for bacteriophage T7 RNA polymerase
   2081..4495    +  CDS            ACE2: ACE2_HUMAN - Experimental evidence at protein level: Swiss-Prot protein existence level 1. [Isoform 2]: (Microbial infection) Non-functional as a receptor for human coronavirus SARS-CoV-2. From Homo sapiens (Human).
   4606..4830    +  polyA_signal   bGH poly(A) signal: bovine growth hormone polyadenylation signal
   4834..4855    +  promoter       SV40 promoter (fragment): SV40 enhancer and early promoter
   4876..5304    +  rep_origin     f1 ori (sequence partly withheld): f1 bacteriophage origin of replication; arrow indicates direction of (+) strand synthesis
   5318..5647    +  promoter       SV40 promoter: SV40 enhancer and early promoter
   5714..6506    +  CDS            NeoR/KanR: aminoglycoside phosphotransferase from Tn5; aph(3')-II (or nptII); confers resistance to neomycin, kanamycin, and G418 (Geneticin®)
   6527..6685    +  CDS            ble (fragment): BLE_KLEPN - Experimental evidence at protein level: Swiss-Prot protein existence level 1. Binding protein with a strong affinity to the bleomycin family of antibiotics. Binds to CL990; an antimitotic-antibiotic compound. From Klebsiella pneumoniae.
   6680..6801    +  polyA_signal   SV40 poly(A) signal: SV40 polyadenylation signal
   6874..6890    -  protein_bind   lac operator: The lac repressor binds to the lac operator to inhibit transcription in E. coli. This inhibition can be relieved by adding lactose or isopropyl-β-D-thiogalactopyranoside (IPTG). lac repressor encoded by lacI
   6898..6928    -  promoter       lac promoter: promoter for the E. coli lac operon
   6943..6964    -  protein_bind   CAP binding site: CAP binding activates transcription in the presence of cAMP. E. coli catabolite activator protein
   6977..7069    -  CDS            lacI (fragment): lac repressor; lacI; The lac repressor binds to the lac operator to inhibit transcription in E. coli. This inhibition can be relieved by adding lactose or isopropyl-β-D-thiogalactopyranoside (IPTG).
   7252..7840    -  rep_origin     ori: high-copy-number ColE1/pMB1/pBR322/pUC origin of replication
>Addgene plasmid #240610 | ACE2-Mutant-C(0+4) | addgene full sequence | sequence record 482820 | Addgene NGS Result
TGATCTTTTCTACGGGGTCTGACGCTCAGTGGAACGAAAACTCACGTTAAGGGATTTTGGTCATGAGATT
ATCAAAAAGGATCTTCACCTAGATCCTTTTAAATTAAAAATGAAGTTTTAAATCAATCTAAAGTATATAT
GAGTAAACTTGGTCTGACAGTTACCAATGCTTAATCAGTGAGGCACCTATCTCAGCGATCTGTCTATTTC
GTTCATCCATAGTTGCCTGACTCCCCGTCGTGTAGATAACTACGATACGGGAGGGCTTACCATCTGGCCC
CAGTGCTGCAATGATACCGCGAGACCCACGCTCACCGGCTCCAGATTTATCAGCAATAAACCAGCCAGCC
GGAAGGGCCGAGCGCAGAAGTGGTCCTGCAACTTTATCCGCCTCCATCCAGTCTATTAATTGTTGCCGGG
AAGCTAGAGTAAGTAGTTCGCCAGTTAATAGTTTGCGCAACGTTGTTGCCATTGCTACAGGCATCGTGGT
GTCACGCTCGTCGTTTGGTATGGCTTCATTCAGCTCCGGTTCCCAACGATCAAGGCGAGTTACATGATCC
CCCATGTTGTGCAAAAAAGCGGTTAGCTCCTTCGGTCCTCCGATCGTTGTCAGAAGTAAGTTGGCCGCAG
TGTTATCACTCATGGTTATGGCAGCACTGCATAATTCTCTTACTGTCATGCCATCCGTAAGATGCTTTTC
TGTGACTGGTGAGTACTCAACCAAGTCATTCTGAGAATAGTGTATGCGGCGACCGAGTTGCTCTTGCCCG
GCGTCAATACGGGATAATACCGCGCCACATAGCAGAACTTTAAAAGTGCTCATCATTGGAAAACGTTCTT
CGGGGCGAAAACTCTCAAGGATCTTACCGCTGTTGAGATCCAGTTCGATGTAACCCACTCGTGCACCCAA
CTGATCTTCAGCATCTTTTACTTTCACCAGCGTTTCTGGGTGAGCAAAAACAGGAAGGCAAAATGCCGCA
AAAAAGGGAATAAGGGCGACACGGAAATGTTGAATACTCATACTCTTCCTTTTTCAATATTATTGAAGCA
TTTATCAGGGTTATTGTCTCATGAGCGGATACATATTTGAATGTATTTAGAAAAATAAACAAATAGGGGT
TCCGCGCACATTTCCCCGAAAAGTGCCACCTGACGTCGACGGATCGGGAGATCTCCCGATCCCCTATGGT
GCACTCTCAGTACAATCTGCTCTGATGCCGCATAGTTAAGCCAGTATCTGCTCCCTGCTTGTGTGTTGGA
GGTCGCTGAGTAGTGCGCGAGCAAAATTTAAGCTACAACAAGGCAAGGCTTGACCGACAATTGCATGAAG
AATCTGCTTAGGGTTAGGCGTTTTGCGCTGCTTCGCGATGTACGGGCCAGATATACGCGTTGACATTGAT
TATTGACTAGTTATTAATAGTAATCAATTACGGGGTCATTAGTTCATAGCCCATATATGGAGTTCCGCGT
TACATAACTTACGGTAAATGGCCCGCCTGGCTGACCGCCCAACGACCCCCGCCCATTGACGTCAATAATG
ACGTATGTTCCCATAGTAACGCCAATAGGGACTTTCCATTGACGTCAATGGGTGGAGTATTTACGGTAAA
CTGCCCACTTGGCAGTACATCAAGTGTATCATATGCCAAGTACGCCCCCTATTGACGTCAATGACGGTAA
ATGGCCCGCCTGGCATTATGCCCAGTACATGACCTTATGGGACTTTCCTACTTGGCAGTACATCTACGTA
TTAGTCATCGCTATTACCATGGTGATGCGGTTTTGGCAGTACATCAATGGGCGTGGATAGCGGTTTGACT
CACGGGGATTTCCAAGTCTCCACCCCATTGACGTCAATGGGAGTTTGTTTTGGCACCAAAATCAACGGGA
CTTTCCAAAATGTCGTAACAACTCCGCCCCATTGACGCAAATGGGCGGTAGGCGTGTACGGTGGGAGGTC
TATATAAGCAGAGCTCTCTGGCTAACTAGAGAACCCACTGCTTACTGGCTTATCGAAATTAATACGACTC
ACTATAGGGAGACCCAAGCTGGCTAGCGTTTAAACGGCAGTCAGCTAGCCATGTCAAGCTCTTCCTGGCT
CCTTCTCAGCCTTGTTGCTGTAACTGCTGCTCAGTCCACCATTGAGGAACAGGCCAAGACATTTTTGGAC
AAGTTTAACCACGAAGCCGAAGACCTGTTCTATCAAAGTTCACTTGCTTCTTGGAATTATAACACCAATA
TTACTGAAGAGAATGTCCAAAACATGAATAATGCTGGGGACAAATGGTCTGCCTTTTTAAAGGAACAGTC
CACACTTGCCCAAATGTATCCACTACAAGAAATTCAGAATCTCACAGTCAAGCTTCAGCTGCAGGCTCTT
CAGCAAAATGGGTCTTCAGTGCTCTCAGAAGACAAGAGCAAACGGTTGAACACAATTCTAAATACAATGA
GCACCATCTACAGTACTGGAAAAGTTTGTAACCCAGATAATCCACAAGAATGCTTATTACTTGAACCAGG
TTTGAATGAAATAATGGCAAACAGTTTAGACTACAATGAGAGGCTCTGGGCTTGGGAAAGCTGGAGATCT
GAGGTCGGCAAGCAGCTGAGGCCATTATATGAAGAGTATGTGGTCTTGAAAAATGAGATGGCAAGAGCAA
ATCATTATGAGGACTATGGGGATTATTGGAGAGGAGACTATGAAGTAAATGGGGTAGATGGCTATGACTA
CAGCCGCGGCCAGTTGATTGAAGATGTGGAACATACCTTTGAAGAGATTAAACCATTATATGAACATCTT
CATGCCTATGTGAGGGCAAAGTTGATGAATGCCTATCCTTCCTATATCAGTCCAATTGGATGCCTCCCTG
CTCATTTGCTTGGTGATATGTGGGGTAGATTTTGGACAAATCTGTACTCTTTGACAGTTCCCTTTGGACA
GAAACCAAACATAGATGTTACTGATGCAATGGTGGACCAGGCCTGGGATGCACAGAGAATATTCAAGGAG
GCCGAGAAGTTCTTTGTATCTGTTGGTCTTCCTAATATGACTCAAGGATTCTGGGAAAATTCCATGCTAA
CGGACCCAGGAAATGTTCAGAAAGCAGTCTGCCATCCCACAGCTTGGGACCTGGGGAAGGGCGACTTCAG
GATCCTTATGTGCACAAAGGTGACAATGGACGACTTCCTGACAGCTCATCATGAGATGGGGCATATCCAG
TATGATATGGCATATGCTGCACAACCTTTTCTGCTAAGAAATGGAGCTAATGAAGGATTCCATGAAGCTG
TTGGGGAAATCATGTCACTTTCTGCAGCCACACCTAAGCATTTAAAATCCATTGGTCTTCTGTCACCCGA
TTTTCAAGAAGACAATGAAACAGAAATAAACTTCCTGCTCAAACAAGCACTCACGATTGTTGGGACTCTG
CCATTTACTTACATGTTAGAGAAGTGGAGGTGGATGGTCTTTAAAGGGGAAATTCCCAAAGACCAGTGGA
TGAAAAAGTGGTGGGAGATGAAGCGAGAGATAGTTGGGGTGGTGGAACCTGTGCCCCATGATGAAACATA
CTGTGACCCCGCATCTCTGTTCCATGTTTCTAATGATTACTCATTCATTCGATATTACACAAGGACCCTT
TACCAATTCCAGTTTCAAGAAGCACTTTGTCAAGCAGCTAAACATGAAGGCCCTCTGCACAAATGTGACA
TCTCAAACTCTACAGAAGCTGGACAGAAACTGTTCAATATGCTGAGGCTTGGAAAATCAGAACCCTGGAC
CCTAGCATTGGAAAATGTTGTAGGAGCAAAGAACATGAATGTAAGGCCACTGCTCAACTACTTTGAGCCC
TTATTTACCTGGCTGAAAGACCAGAACAAGAATTCTTTTGTGGGATGGAGTACCGACTGGAGTCCATATG
CAGACCAAAGCATCGCAGTGGCGATAAGCCTAGCATCAGCTCTTGGAGATAAAGCATATGAATGGAACGA
CAATGAAATGTACCTGTTCCGATCATCTGTTGCATATGCTATGAGGCAGTACTTTTTAAAAGTAAAAAAT
CAGATGATTCTTTTTGGGGAGGAGGATGTGCGAGTGGCTAATTTGAAACCAAGAATCTCCTTTAATTTCT
TTGTCACTGCACCTAAAAATGTGTCTGATATCATTCCTGCTACTGAAGTTGAAGCTGCCATCGCAATGTC
CGCAAGCGCTATCAATGACGCTTTCGCACTGAATGACAACAGCCTAGAGTTTCTGGGGATACAGCCAACA
CTTGGACCTCCTAACCAGCCCCCTGTTTCCATATGGCTGATTGTTTTTGGAGTTGTGATGGGAGTGATAG
TGGTTGGCATTGTCATCCTGATCTTCACTGGGATCAGAGATCGGAAGAAGAAAAATAAAGCAAGAAGTGG
AGAAAATCCTTATGCCTCCATCGATATTAGCAAAGGAGAAAATAATCCAGGATTCCAAAACACTGATGAT
GTTCAGACCTCCTTTGGTACCGAGACCTCCCAGGTGGCGCCCGCTGACTACAAAGACGATGACGACAAGT
AATCTAGACAGTCAGCTTGGATCCGCGTTAAGTTTAAACCGCTGATCAGCCTCGACTGTGCCTTCTAGTT
GCCAGCCATCTGTTGTTTGCCCCTCCCCCGTGCCTTCCTTGACCCTGGAAGGTGCCACTCCCACTGTCCT
TTCCTAATAAAATGAGGAAATTGCATCGCATTGTCTGAGTAGGTGTCATTCTATTCTGGGGGGTGGGGTG
GGGCAGGACAGCAAGGGGGAGGATTGGGAAGACAATAGCAGGCATGCTGGGGATGCGGTGGGCTCTATGG
CTTCTGAGGCGGAAAGAACCAGCTGGGGCTCTAGGGGGTATCCCC
[124 nt withheld, positions 4876-4999]
C
[91 nt withheld, positions 5001-5091]
A
[49 nt withheld, positions 5093-5141]
CCTTTGACGTTGGAGTCCACGTTCTTT
[37 nt withheld, positions 5169-5205]
ACCCTATCTCGGTCTATTCTTTTGATTTATAAGGGATTTTGCCGATTTCGGCCTATTGGTTAAAAAATGA
GCTGATTTAACAAAAATTTAACGCGAATTAATTCTGTGGAATGTGTGTCAGTTAGGGTGTGGAAAGTCCC
CAGGCTCCCCAGCAGGCAGAAGTATGCAAAGCATGCATCTCAATTAGTCAGCAACCAGGTGTGGAAAGTC
CCCAGGCTCCCCAGCAGGCAGAAGTATGCAAAGCATGCATCTCAATTAGTCAGCAACCATAGTCCCGCCC
CTAACTCCGCCCATCCCGCCCCTAACTCCGCCCAGTTCCGCCCATTCTCCGCCCCATGGCTGACTAATTT
TTTTTATTTATGCAGAGGCCGAGGCCGCCTCTGCCTCTGAGCTATTCCAGAAGTAGTGAGGAGGCTTTTT
TGGAGGCCTAGGCTTTTGCAAAAAGCTCCCGGGAGCTTGTATATCCATTTTCGGATCTGATCAAGAGACA
GGATGAGGATCGTTTCGCATGATTGAACAAGATGGATTGCACGCAGGTTCTCCGGCCGCTTGGGTGGAGA
GGCTATTCGGCTATGACTGGGCAACAGACAATCGGCTGCTCTGATGCCGCCGTGTTCCGGCTGTCAGCGC
AGGGGCGCCCGGTTCTTTTTGTCAAGACCGACCTGTCCGGTGCCCTGAATGAACTGCAGGACGAGGCAGC
GCGGCTATCGTGGCTGGCCACGACGGGCGTTCCTTGCGCAGCTGTGCTCGACGTTGTCACTGAAGCGGGA
AGGGACTGGCTGCTATTGGGCGAAGTGCCGGGGCAGGATCTCCTGTCATCTCACCTTGCTCCTGCCGAGA
AAGTATCCATCATGGCTGATGCAATGCGGCGGCTGCATACGCTTGATCCGGCTACCTGCCCATTCGACCA
CCAAGCGAAACATCGCATCGAGCGAGCACGTACTCGGATGGAAGCCGGTCTTGTCGATCAGGATGATCTG
GACGAAGAGCATCAGGGGCTCGCGCCAGCCGAACTGTTCGCCAGGCTCAAGGCGCGCATGCCCGACGGCG
AGGATCTCGTCGTGACCCATGGCGATGCCTGCTTGCCGAATATCATGGTGGAAAATGGCCGCTTTTCTGG
ATTCATCGACTGTGGCCGGCTGGGTGTGGCGGACCGCTATCAGGACATAGCGTTGGCTACCCGTGATATT
GCTGAAGAGCTTGGCGGCGAATGGGCTGACCGCTTCCTCGTGCTTTACGGTATCGCCGCTCCCGATTCGC
AGCGCATCGCCTTCTATCGCCTTCTTGACGAGTTCTTCTGAGCGGGACTCTGGGGTTCGAAATGACCGAC
CAAGCGACGCCCAACCTGCCATCACGAGATTTCGATTCCACCGCCGCCTTCTATGAAAGGTTGGGCTTCG
GAATCGTTTTCCGGGACGCCGGCTGGATGATCCTCCAGCGCGGGGATCTCATGCTGGAGTTCTTCGCCCA
CCCCAACTTGTTTATTGCAGCTTATAATGGTTACAAATAAAGCAATAGCATCACAAATTTCACAAATAAA
GCATTTTTTTCACTGCATTCTAGTTGTGGTTTGTCCAAACTCATCAATGTATCTTATCATGTCTGTATAC
CGTCGACCTCTAGCTAGAGCTTGGCGTAATCATGGTCATAGCTGTTTCCTGTGTGAAATTGTTATCCGCT
CACAATTCCACACAACATACGAGCCGGAAGCATAAAGTGTAAAGCCTGGGGTGCCTAATGAGTGAGCTAA
CTCACATTAATTGCGTTGCGCTCACTGCCCGCTTTCCAGTCGGGAAACCTGTCGTGCCAGCTGCATTAAT
GAATCGGCCAACGCGCGGGGAGAGGCGGTTTGCGTATTGGGCGCTCTTCCGCTTCCTCGCTCACTGACTC
GCTGCGCTCGGTCGTTCGGCTGCGGCGAGCGGTATCAGCTCACTCAAAGGCGGTAATACGGTTATCCACA
GAATCAGGGGATAACGCAGGAAAGAACATGTGAGCAAAAGGCCAGCAAAAGGCCAGGAACCGTAAAAAGG
CCGCGTTGCTGGCGTTTTTCCATAGGCTCCGCCCCCCTGACGAGCATCACAAAAATCGACGCTCAAGTCA
GAGGTGGCGAAACCCGACAGGACTATAAAGATACCAGGCGTTTCCCCCTGGAAGCTCCCTCGTGCGCTCT
CCTGTTCCGACCCTGCCGCTTACCGGATACCTGTCCGCCTTTCTCCCTTCGGGAAGCGTGGCGCTTTCTC
ATAGCTCACGCTGTAGGTATCTCAGTTCGGTGTAGGTCGTTCGCTCCAAGCTGGGCTGTGTGCACGAACC
CCCCGTTCAGCCCGACCGCTGCGCCTTATCCGGTAACTATCGTCTTGAGTCCAACCCGGTAAGACACGAC
TTATCGCCACTGGCAGCAGCCACTGGTAACAGGATTAGCAGAGCGAGGTATGTAGGCGGTGCTACAGAGT
TCTTGAAGTGGTGGCCTAACTACGGCTACACTAGAAGAACAGTATTTGGTATCTGCGCTCTGCTGAAGCC
AGTTACCTTCGGAAAAAGAGTTGGTAGCTCTTGATCCGGCAAACAAACCACCGCTGGTAGCGGTGGTTTT
TTTGTTTGCAAGCAGCAGATTACGCGCAGAAAAAAAGGATCTCAAGAAGATCCTT
